Addgene plasmid #232834: pHACK-Sparse.FRT10-GAL4
Purpose: Sparse.FRT10 GAL4 for HACK system
Depositing lab: Liqun Luo. Depositing organization: Stanford University. Publication: The sparse driver system for in vivo single-cell labeling and manipulation in Drosophila. Xu C, Luo L. bioRxiv [Preprint]. 2024 Dec 4:2024.12.02.626507. doi: 10.1101/2024.12.02.626507. PubMed 39677673.
Backbone
  Vector backbone: pHACK
  Vector type: Insect Expression, CRISPR
Growth in bacteria
  Bacterial resistance: Ampicillin, 100 μg/mL
  Growth temperature: 30°C
  Growth strain: NEB Stable
  Copy number: Unknown
Gene/Insert 1
  Gene/Insert name: FRT10-STOP-FRT10
Gene/Insert 2
  Gene/Insert name: GAL4
  Species: S. cerevisiae (budding yeast)
  Entrez Gene: GAL4 (a.k.a. YPL248C, GAL81)
Terms and licenses: Academic/Nonprofit Terms; Industry Terms: Not Available to Industry
Depositor comments: Please visit https://doi.org/10.1101/2024.12.02.626507 for bioRxiv preprint.
How to cite: pHACK-Sparse.FRT10-GAL4 was a gift from Liqun Luo (Addgene plasmid # 232834 ; http://n2t.net/addgene:232834 ; RRID:Addgene_232834)
