[The description below was written by a language model from this plasmid's Addgene catalogue record and pLannotate feature annotations shown in this document.]
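Description:
pHACK-Sparse.FRT10-GAL4 is a 12.5 kb Drosophila donor plasmid built on the pHACK backbone and catalogued as an insect expression/CRISPR vector. Its stated purpose is to deliver a "Sparse.FRT10" version of GAL4 through the HACK (homology-assisted CRISPR knock-in) system. It is propagated in E. coli from a high-copy ColE1/pUC-type origin with ampicillin selection (AmpR under its own bla promoter). A φC31 attB site allows site-specific integration of the donor into an attP landing site in the fly genome.

The CRISPR component consists of two S. pyogenes guide RNA scaffolds driven by the Drosophila Pol III promoters dU6-1 and dU6-3. The record does not state the guide targets. The payload is flanked by two partial GAL4 segments, a roughly 1.2 kb GAL4 fragment on one side and the activation-domain region on the other. This layout is consistent with homology arms that direct repair into an existing GAL4 transgene, although the record does not annotate them as such. Between them lie a stop cassette of SV40-derived sequences (small t intron, large T fragments, poly(A) signal) bounded by two FRT sites, which correspond to the deposited FRT10-STOP-FRT10 insert, followed by a full-length S. cerevisiae GAL4 coding sequence. FLP-mediated excision of the stop cassette should therefore be needed for GAL4 expression. The name and associated publication suggest this happens in only a sparse subset of cells, enabling single-cell labeling and manipulation. A loxP-flanked mCherry marker with an hsp70 promoter fragment and SV40 poly(A) signal serves as a Cre-removable reporter of the knock-in. Additional minimal FRT sites sit outside the GAL4 fragments, and their role is not stated.
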