Features (pLannotate 1.2.2; 28 found; start..end, strand, type, name):
      1..589     +  rep_origin     ori: high-copy-number ColE1/pMB1/pBR322/pUC origin of replication
    676..745     +  protein_bind   attB: attB site for the φC31 integrase (Groth et al., 2000) phage φC31 integrase
   1192..1267    -  misc_RNA       gRNA scaffold: guide RNA scaffold for the Streptococcus pyogenes CRISPR/Cas9 system
   1288..1708    -  promoter       dU6-3 promoter: RNA polymerase III promoter for Drosophila U6-3 snRNA (Port et al., 2014)
   1709..1784    -  misc_RNA       gRNA scaffold: guide RNA scaffold for the Streptococcus pyogenes CRISPR/Cas9 system
   1804..2600    -  promoter       dU6-1 promoter: RNA polymerase III promoter for Drosophila U6-1 snRNA (Port et al., 2014)
   2616..2649    -  protein_bind   FRT (minimal): supports FLP-mediated excision but not integration (Turan and Bode, 2011) FLP recombinase from the Saccharomyces cerevisiae 2μ plasmid
   2659..3003    -  CDS            GAL4 activation domain: activation domain of the GAL4 transcriptional activator; Saccharomyces cerevisiae GAL4 (truncated)
   4038..4071    -  protein_bind   loxP: Cre-mediated recombination occurs in the 8-bp core sequence (GCATACAT). Cre recombinase
   4121..4243    +  promoter       hsp70 promoter (fragment): Drosophila melanogaster hsp70Bb promoter
   4249..4956    +  CDS            mCherry: mCherry is a basic (constitutively fluorescent) red fluorescent protein published in 2004, derived from Discosoma sp.. It is reported to be a very rapidly-maturing monomer with low acid sensitivity.
   4972..5056    +  CDS            large T antigen (fragment): large T antigen from SV40 (simian virus 40)
   5079..5200    +  polyA_signal   SV40 poly(A) signal: SV40 polyadenylation signal
   5264..5297    -  protein_bind   loxP: Cre-mediated recombination occurs in the 8-bp core sequence (GCATACAT). Cre recombinase
   5548..5568    -  misc_feature   MCS (fragment): pBluescript multiple cloning site
   5572..8214    -  CDS            GAL4: GAL4_YEAST - Experimental evidence at protein level: Swiss-Prot protein existence level 1. This protein is a positive regulator for the gene expression of the galactose-induced genes such as GAL1, GAL2, GAL7, GAL10, and MEL1 which code for the enzymes used to convert galactose to glucose. It recognizes a 17 base pair sequence in (5'-CGGRNNRCYNYNCNCCG-3') the upstream activating sequence (UAS-G) of these genes. From Saccharomyces cerevisiae (strain ATCC 204508 / S288c) (Baker's yeast).
   8269..8316    -  protein_bind   FRT: FLP-mediated recombination occurs in the 8-bp core sequence TCTAGAAA (Turan and Bode, 2011). FLP recombinase from the Saccharomyces cerevisiae 2μ plasmid
   9138..9272    -  polyA_signal   SV40 poly(A) signal: SV40 polyadenylation signal
   9295..9378    -  CDS            large T antigen (fragment): large T antigen from SV40 (simian virus 40)
   9403..9537    -  CDS            LT_POVHA (fragment): Protein inferred from homology: Swiss-Prot protein existence level 3. Isoform large T antigen is a key early protein essential for both driving viral replication and inducing cellular transformation. Plays a role in viral genome replication by driving entry of quiescent cells into the cell cycle and by autoregulating the synthesis of viral early mRNA. Displays highly oncogenic activities by corrupting the host cellular checkpoint mechanisms that guard cell division and the transcription, replication, and repair of DNA. Participates in the modulation of cellular gene expression preceeding viral
   9544..9564    -  CDS            SV40 NLS: nuclear localization signal of SV40 (simian virus 40) large T antigen
   9694..9759    -  intron         small t intron: SV40 (simian virus 40) small t antigen intron
   9761..9835    -  CDS            small t antigen (fragment): SV40 (simian virus 40) small t antigen
   9879..9926    -  protein_bind   FRT: FLP-mediated recombination occurs in the 8-bp core sequence TCTAGAAA (Turan and Bode, 2011). FLP recombinase from the Saccharomyces cerevisiae 2μ plasmid
   9939..11120   -  CDS            GAL4 (fragment): GAL4 transcriptional activator; Saccharomyces cerevisiae GAL4
  11160..11193   -  protein_bind   FRT (minimal): supports FLP-mediated excision but not integration (Turan and Bode, 2011) FLP recombinase from the Saccharomyces cerevisiae 2μ plasmid
  11349..11453   +  promoter       AmpR promoter: bla
  11454..12314   +  CDS            AmpR: β-lactamase; bla; confers resistance to ampicillin, carbenicillin, and related antibiotics
>Addgene plasmid #232834 | pHACK-Sparse.FRT10-GAL4 | addgene full sequence | sequence record 461242 | Addgene NGS Result
TTGAGATCCTTTTTTTCTGCGCGTAATCTGCTGCTTGCAAACAAAAAAACCACCGCTACCAGCGGTGGTT
TGTTTGCCGGATCAAGAGCTACCAACTCTTTTTCCGAAGGTAACTGGCTTCAGCAGAGCGCAGATACCAA
ATACTGTTCTTCTAGTGTAGCCGTAGTTAGGCCACCACTTCAAGAACTCTGTAGCACCGCCTACATACCT
CGCTCTGCTAATCCTGTTACCAGTGGCTGCTGCCAGTGGCGATAAGTCGTGTCTTACCGGGTTGGACTCA
AGACGATAGTTACCGGATAAGGCGCAGCGGTCGGGCTGAACGGGGGGTTCGTGCACACAGCCCAGCTTGG
AGCGAACGACCTACACCGAACTGAGATACCTACAGCGTGAGCTATGAGAAAGCGCCACGCTTCCCGAAGG
GAGAAAGGCGGACAGGTATCCGGTAAGCGGCAGGGTCGGAACAGGAGAGCGCACGAGGGAGCTTCCAGGG
GGAAACGCCTGGTATCTTTATAGTCCTGTCGGGTTTCGCCACCTCTGACTTGAGCGTCGATTTTTGTGAT
GCTCGTCAGGGGGGCGGAGCCTATGGAAAAACGCCAGCAACGCGGCCTTTTTACGGTTCCTGGCCTTTTG
CTGGCCTTTTGCTCACATGTTACCGTCGACGATGTAGGTCACGGTCTCGAAGCCGCGGTGCGGGTGCCAG
GGCGTGCCCTTGGGCTCCCCGGGCGCGTACTCCACCTCACCCATCTGGTCCATCATGATGAACGGGTCGA
GGTGGCGGTAGTTGATCCCGGCGAACGCGCGGCGCACCGGGAAGCCCTCGCCCTCGAAACCGCTGGGTGC
GGTGGTCACGGTGAGCACGGGACGTGCGACGGCGTCGGCGGGTGCGGATACGCGGGGCAGCGTCAGCGGG
TTCTCGACGGTCACGGCGGGCATGTCGACAAGCCGAACATATTAATTAAGCATACGCATTAAGCGAACAT
TAAAAAGATGTGAAAACATAACTATTATGTCTAAATAAACACACGTCAGATGTATGTACGTCAACGGAAA
ACCATTGTCTATATATTACAATTACTAAATACATACCAAATTGAATACATATTGATGAAAAATAATAAAT
ACTGGCGAAAGCAAAAAAACGAAACATTTTTATTTTATTGAACAACTCTCAGGCTCCAGGTAGGCAAAAA
AGCACCGACTCGGTGCCACTTTTTCAAGTTGATAACGGACTAGCCTTATTTTAACTTGCTATTTCTAGCT
CTAAAACTCCAGCTTTCTCAGAATACACGACGTTAAATTGAAAATAGGTCTATATATACGAACTGAGTCT
GGAAAAAGAAGTTGAGAATTATAAAAAGTAGTGAGCACTGGCGCCCTCTCTGCTTGGCGAGCTAACCTTT
TCGCCTCTTGGCTGAGTAGGTGGCGTTTCATTCTACTCTGTAAAATTAATGTAGAATTGAAACACTATGG
TCAAAAAATACTTAGGGGCATAAGTTATAAAACGTATGAAATGAATTTTTATCAACCTGGGCTATTCAAA
AATTTTCGAATTATTTTATGTATTTTTTTTAATCGTTTTTCATTATAGGTTAAAATACACTTTAAAAGGA
ATTCTTTCCTGTAAAATAAATATAAATAAATATGCTTTATTGACAGAAAATTTGATGTTTTTGTATTTGA
GTAGGAGCAATCACAGGTGAGCAAAAAAGCACCGACTCGGTGCCACTTTTTCAAGTTGATAACGGACTAG
CCTTATTTTAACTTGCTATTTCTAGCTCTAAAACGTTGTGGTACGCTGCACATCGAAGTTCACCCGGATA
TCTTTCCTATATATACTGTACTCTTGCAGAATATGTACTTGGGAATCATAAGGATGCGAAGGACGTACGC
GCTGTGTCTGTAACTAAGGGGTTGCTTTCGGGTACCTACCATGCCAATGATGGGACTACCGCCGGATAGG
AATCCCTTTTGGGTGCACACCGTCACCTCCAGTTCCGTCTGCCTGAGTTCGGCAATGGAAATCAGGTACT
CAAAGGATGCATCGTAGACGGGGTTGCAGTTGTCCTTGATCACGCTCGTCTTGCGTTTCGACTCCTTGGT
GCGTCCAGGCAACAGATACAGCTTAACATACGGATCGGGGATATTGCTGGGATCGCGAAGTGGTATCTTC
TGGATTTTGTGTATGGTCACGTCTAGTTTTTGACGCTGGGCGCTGTAGCGGATCGACAACTGCATTCGTC
CAAGGCCATGTTCGCCGGGTGAGGAGGTGGAGTCTGGAAAGCGGTGGGTCAGCACAGAGGTGGCCAGCTC
GCTGATGGGTTTTTCGCTGGAGGTGGAGGCCGACATGGCCGGGGAGATTTTCGTAGCCGCCACAGGATCT
TCTTCACTGATGGGCGATTCGGCGGACAAACGCTTGCTGGATGCCTGAGATTCCTAAAAGCAATGGCAAA
TTAGATTCAATTAAAACAAAAATTGTTTATATAACAAAGTAAAAGAAAAAAAAAAAGAATCACAGATTCT
CCCCGACGGGGAATTGAACCCCGGTCTCCCGCGTGACAGGCGGGGATACTAACCACTATACTATCGAGGA
CGTTGAAAATGAATTCAGATCACTAGAAGTTCCTATACTTTCTAGAGAATAGGAACTTCACTAGTCTATT
ACTCTTTTTTTGGGTTTGGTGGGGTATCTTCATCATCGAATAGATAGTTATATACATCATCCATTGTAGT
GGTATTAAACATCCCTGTAGTGATTCCAAACGCGTTATACGCAGTTTGGTCCGTCCAACCAGGTGACAGT
GGTTTTGAATTATTACCATCATCAATTTTACTAGCCGTGATTTCATTATTCATGAAGTTATCATGAACGT
TAGAGGAGGCAATTGGTTGTGAAAGCGCTTGAGAATTTGTTTGAGTTGTTATGAGGTTCGGACCGTTGCT
ACTGTTAGTGAAAGTGAAGGACAATGAGCTATCAGCAATATTCCCACTTTGATTAAAATTGGCGCCACCA
AACAAAGCAGACGGGGTCAGTGGCACTAATGATTGCAGCTGTTGCTGTTGCCCTAGAAAAGGCGTGACTG
AGCGATGCGAAGGTGTGCTTCTTGGTATTGTCACTGGAGAGTTACGAGAGGGTGGACGGTTAGATAACAG
CTTGACTAGATCACTGAAACTTGCTCCTGATTTCAATGGCACAGGTGAAGGCCCTACTGAGCCAGGAGAA
ACATATTTAACACTGATATTGTTGACATTTTCCTCCGGAAGAGTAGGGTATTGGGCGATAGTTGCAGAAC
CGACAATATTTTTAATGGCGCTACCATTACTATTGTTATAACTGATATGCGGTAATGGGATTGCACACTG
TGATAACAGAAACGGCGCACATACCTCTTCCAGTACTTGAATGTATTTTTCACAAGTCTGGATTTTAAAA
GTGGCCAGTTTTTTTAATAGCATCAGAACAGTGTTAATTTGTTGTAATAATTGTGCGGTCTCGTTATTCT
CAGCATTCGATTTTGAGTTTGAGAGTAGAGTCTTTATGGGTACTAGGACTGCATTGAACAAGTAATAAGA
ACAATTCCAGGCAAAATATGGGGTGACATTATGATTGTCCATATAGCTACTTACAGACATAACAGTTCTT
TGTGCTGCATCGCTTAACATGATGGAGCATCGTTTAACTTCATAACTTTGATGATCATTTTGATCCTGTT
CTAGTTGTGACTTTTTCTGGGTAAAATTAGTGAAAAAATCTCTTAATACATAAATGATAAGAGACAACTG
TTTCCACTTCAGTTCGAATCTTGTAAAGGATAGCCAAGGGTGTTCCTTCAACAAATTGGTTAGAGCGGTG
GTGGAAATATCCATTTGTAAAAACTTTGGTGCCTGTCTCGAAACCTCCTCAATCTCATTACAAATCATCA
AGCATTTTTTTGCACATATAGGACTTTTTTCTGCAGTTACTGTTTTGTCTAGTTCATAGATTTTTGTGAA
AACTTGTAAGAGCCTTGCTGTTTCAATGATGCCATGACTAGTGATCTATAACTTCGTATAATGTATGCTA
TACGAAGTTATGACGTCATTCAATTAGAGACTAATTCAATTAGAGCTAATTCAATTAGCGCCGGAGTATA
AATAGAGGCGCTTCGTCTACGGAGCGACAATTCAATTCAAACAAGCAAAGTGAACACGTCGCTAAGCGAA
AGCTAAGCAAATAAACAAGCGCAGCTGAACAAGCTAAACAATCGGCCCATGGTGAGCAAGGGCGAGGAGG
ATAACATGGCCATCATCAAGGAGTTCATGCGCTTCAAGGTGCACATGGAGGGCTCCGTGAACGGCCACGA
GTTCGAGATCGAGGGCGAGGGCGAGGGCCGCCCCTACGAGGGCACCCAGACCGCCAAGCTGAAGGTGACC
AAGGGTGGCCCCCTGCCCTTCGCCTGGGACATCCTGTCCCCTCAGTTCATGTACGGCTCCAAGGCCTACG
TGAAGCACCCCGCCGACATCCCCGACTACTTGAAGCTGTCCTTCCCCGAGGGCTTCAAGTGGGAGCGCGT
GATGAACTTCGAGGACGGCGGCGTGGTGACCGTGACCCAGGACTCCTCCCTGCAGGACGGCGAGTTCATC
TACAAGGTGAAGCTGCGCGGCACCAACTTCCCCTCCGACGGCCCCGTAATGCAGAAGAAAACCATGGGCT
GGGAGGCCTCCTCCGAGCGGATGTACCCCGAGGACGGCGCCCTGAAGGGCGAGATCAAGCAGAGGCTGAA
GCTGAAGGACGGCGGCCACTACGACGCTGAGGTCAAGACCACCTACAAGGCCAAGAAGCCCGTGCAGCTG
CCCGGCGCCTACAACGTCAACATCAAGTTGGACATCACCTCCCACAACGAGGACTACACCATCGTGGAAC
AGTACGAACGCGCCGAGGGCCGCCACTCCACCGGCGGCATGGACGAGCTGTACAAGTAAGCGCCGCGACT
CTGATCATAATCAGCCATACCACATTTGTAGAGGTTTTACTTGCTTTAAAAAACCTCCCACACCTCCCCC
TGAACCTGAAACATAAAATGAATGCAATTGTTGTTGTTAACTTGTTTATTGCAGCTTATAATGGTTACAA
ATAAAGCAATAGCATCACAAATTTCACAAATAAAGCATTTTTTTCACTGCATTCTAGTTGTGGTTTGTCC
AAACTCATCAATGTATCTTAGCTGGATCTTATAAAAAATTCAATTATACTTGCTAAACTAACGGTTAATC
GTCGAGTGGTACCATAACTTCGTATAATGTATGCTATACGAAGTTATGCATGCGGTGGATCTAAACGAGT
TTTTAAGCAAACTCACTCCCTGACAATAAAAACGCAATTATCTTTAAATAAATATATTCTATTTATTAAC
CAAGTAGCTAATATAGCTAAAATCAATTTGTTGCTAACTTAAAACTAACATAATTATGTATTAGTTATTT
ACATTCTTTTGGTTGGTTACAACCAAATAAATAATATCACTTTTAAAAACTTAAGCCAGGAACTGAATAA
TTTTCTATTTGGCTTTAGTCGACGGTATCGATAAGCTTCTACTCCTTCTTTGGGTTCGGTGGAGTATCCT
CATCATCAAAAAGATAGTTATATACGTCGTCCATCGTTGTGGTGTTGAACATGCCAGTGGTGATACCGAA
AGCATTGTAGGCCGTCTGGTCAGTCCAGCCTGGGGAAAGGGGCTTGCTGTTGTTGCCGTCGTCAATCTTG
GAGGCAGTAATTTCATTATTCATAAAGTTATCATGCACATTCGAGCTGGCAATGGGCTGGGACAATGCCT
GGGAGTTTGTCTGAGTCGTGATCAAGTTTGGACCGTTGGAGCTGTTGGTAAACGTGAAGCTCAAGGAGCT
GTCCGCAATGTTACCACTCTGGTTGAAGTTGGCTCCGCCAAACAATGCCGAGGGCGTAAGTGGCACCAGA
CTCTGCAGTTGCTGCTGTTGTCCCAGGAATGGGGTAACGCTACGATGCGACGGGGTCGATCGGGGTATAG
TGACAGGGGAGTTGCGGGATGGTGGGCGGTTGCTGAGCAGCTTGACCAGATCGCTGAAGGAGGCTCCGCT
TTTCAGCGGCACAGGGCTCGGGCCGACGCTGCCTGGACTTACATACTTCACCGATATGTTGTTAACATTT
TCCTCAGGCAGCGTGGGATACTGCGCGATTGTAGCGGAGCCGACGATATTCTTGATAGCGGAGCCGTTGG
AATTATTGTAACTTATGTGCGGGAGGGGAATTGCGCATTGCGAAAGAAGGAATGGGGCGCACACCTCTTC
CAACACCTGGATGTACTTTTCGCAAGTCTGAATCTTGAATGTAGCGAGTTTCTTCAACAGCATCAACACG
GTGTTAATTTGCTGCAAGAGCTGTGCTGTCTCGTTATTCTCGGCGTTCGATTTGGAGTTGCTCAGAAGAG
TCTTGATTGGGACCAACACGGCGTTGAACAAATAGTAGGAGCAATTCCAGGCGAAATAAGGGGTCACATT
ATGGTTGTCCATATAGGACGACACCGACATCACGGTGCGCTGGGCTGCGTCGGAGAGCATTATGCTGCAC
CTCTTTACCTCGTAGGACTGATGGTCGTTCTGATCTTGCTCAAGCTGCGACTTCTTCTGCGTAAAATTTG
TGAAAAAGTCCCGCAAAACGTATATAATCAGACTCAGCTGTTTCCACTTCAGCTCGAAGCGGGTGAAACT
CAGCCAGGGGTGTTCTTTGAGGAGATTAGTCAGCGCCGTAGTGCTTATGTCCATCTGCAGGAACTTGGGT
GCCTGGCGGCTCACCTCCTCTATCTCATTGCAGATCATCAGGCATTTCTTGGCGCAGATCGGACTCTTCT
CCGCGGTCACTGTCTTATCCAGCTCATAAATCTTCGTAAACACTTGAAGCAAGCGGGCCGTCTCAATGAT
ACCGTGGTAGATGGTCGGGCCCGTAGTTGTCCGTTGAACGTCGTCCACGCTGGACGGGAAGGAAATCGTG
TTCTGACTCAGCTGAATGCTGCGTCCGTACAAGAGGGACAGCTGGATCTCCCAGCTGTACACACTCCACC
AAATCCTCCGGCGCTGTTCCAGGATCGACGAATCGCTGAAGCTACTTGGGAGGTCACGATTAAGTCCCAG
GCTAATCGCCATCCGAATGCTGAACGAATGAAAGTTGTAGGATGTATTAGTTTTCTGACGCCACTGGGTA
TAACGACTCAGCAGATGGAGGGCTGTCACGAGGATAATGCTTCCACTTTCGAAGACCTTCGAGGTGAGGT
GCGACTTGGCGTTTTGATAGTAAAACACGTCGATATCTGTGCTCTCGCCTTCAATACACCAAGCGCCGAT
GGCGAGAATGCAGTTGAAGAGGATCTGCCACTGGTCCTTCGATGCTATCTCAATCTGATTGTTGTAAAGC
ATCATGAGAGTAGGACTATGCACTATGGGGCAGTAGGGGTGGAAGTTGTTAAGATAGCTTTGCAGCAGGC
GGCTTGTAGTACTGCGACTGGCCAGCGTGTAACGGTCGGTGATCATTGTGGGAAGACGATTGACATTACT
GTTCGTGTAATTTTCCGGCTTAAAACCAATACTTCGCAGGATACACAGCAGGCTGCCGTCGCCAAAGAAA
CCATTGTTATTGGGGTCGGTCTTCAGGAATGGGAGTCCGTCGCTCATATCATCCTCCTCGCTCCAGTCAA
ATCCATGCAGTGCGTCACGAGGCATGAAGTCCAGTGGAATGGTGCTGTTGTCGTGGTGGGCCGCACTGTC
GATCGATACCGTCAGTTGCCGTTGACCCTTATTGGAACTTTCTTCACTACTGCTGGTAGCCGAGATGCGA
TGCTGCCGCAAGGTAAGTGGCATATCTGTCTCCACCGAGGCAAGGCGGTCCGTCACGGCATCCTTGTTGA
CGTTATCCTGAACAAACAGGCCAGTGAGCAGGGCCTTAATATCTTGGAGACTATCCATCTTCAGTATCAT
GTCGAGGTCTTCACGGGGAAAAATGAGGAGGAACAACTGCTCAAGGCGCTCCAGGCGACTCTCCACTTCA
GTCAAATGAGCGCGTGTCAAAGGGCTTCGCTTCGTCTTTGGCGAGTACCGGCACTCCCAATTGTTCTTAA
GACATTTGGCGCACTTCGGCTTTTCCTTGCTGCACTTCAGCTTCTTAAGTCGGCATATGTCACACGCTTG
TTCAATACTACTCAGCAGCTTCATGGGCCCGGGGTTCTCCTCCACATCGCCGCAGGTCAGCAGGCTGCCG
CGGCCCTCGAAGTTCCTATACTTTCTAGAGAAAAGGAACTTCGGAATAGGAACTTCAAGATCCCCCGGAT
CCTCGCATGGTTTTGCCTAATTGTTTCAGATTTATGGGGCTTACATACATACATAATTACTTTATACAAC
GAAAATTACTAAATAGAATCGTTCCTGTAAGCAGGACTGACACATTTGCTTGCGTTGATTGCTATTATAT
CGACCTACCATAGTCACATAAATATGTACATATATAAATATGTATGTATGTACAATCGCATGCTTGACGG
CAGTTAAGAAATGAAGTCACCATTTCGGTGAGCTGGCAACGATTATGCTGTGGCCCCGAAAGGAATGACT
CATCGTCCCAGAGAATCGATACCAACGGTGGAAAGCCAAGTGCATGCCACACTGCGTGCACAGCCTGCTG
CTACACTTGCCACAAACAGCAGGCGGAAAAGCGCAGCAGCGGCCCGAATCGGGGAAAATAGAAAGCGCTA
ATTATAGACGAAGTGAACGGCAGCTCTGCTTTCCCGCAGTCGAAACTCCGTGCAATGACCCCGTTCTTTC
ACCACGAAATGAATGATCGCTGGGAGAAAGAAAAGGCAAAGAAAAACATAGTGGGGTTTTCTTATTTCTG
ACAACACTGAATCTGGCCGATTTTATTCTTGTGTACACAACTTATCGCCGAGTTAACTTGGCTTTTCTGC
TATACGTGTCTTTGTGGATAAAATACTTTATGGTTTCTCGTACAATCTTCATCGTTTTCGTATGCTTTTC
AGTGTTGCAGTGAATTTTTTGTTGCGATTGGAAGCGTAAACACTGATTTCGACGGTTACCCCGCCCACCA
ATGACGCTCCCATCGAGCGTTGAAGTGGCGCGACGCAGATCCAGACATGATAAGATACATTGATGAGTTT
GGACAAACCACAACTAGAATGCAGTGAAAAAAATGCTTTATTTGTGAAATTTGTGATGCTATTGCTTTAT
TTGTAACCATTATAAGCTGCAATAAACAAGTTAACAACAACAATTGCATTCATTTTATGTTTCAGGTTCA
GGGGGAGGTGTGGGAGGTTTTTTAAAGCAAGTAAAACCTCTACAAATGTGGTATGGCTGATTATGATCTC
TAGTCAAGGCACTATACATCAAATATTTTTCCATAATTTTCTTGTATAGCAGTGCAGCTTTTTCCTTTGT
GGTGTAAATAGCAAAGCAAGCAAGAGTTCTATTACTAAACACAGCATGACTCAAAAAACTTAGCAATTCT
GAAGGAAAGTCATTGGGGTCTTCTACCTTTCTCTTCTTTTTTGGAGGAGTAGAATGTTGAGAGTCAGCAG
TAGCCTCATCATCACTAGATGGCATTTCTTCTGAGCAAAACAGGTTTTCCTCATTAAAGGCATTCCACCA
CTGCTCCCATTCATCAGTTCCATAGGTTGGAATCTAAAATACACAAACAATTAGAATCAGTAGTTTAACA
CATTATACACTTAAAAATTTTATATTTACCTTAGAGCTTTAAATCTCTGTAGGTAGTTTGTCCAATTATG
TCACACCACAGAAGTAAGGTTCCTTCACAAAGATCCTCTAGCACTAGTGCGCGAATTCTCTAGCTTCAAA
AGCGCTCTGAAGTTCCTATACTTTCTAGAGAAAAGGAACTTCGGAATAGGAACTTCACGCGAGGATCCAA
GCAGGGACAATTGGATCTCCCAAGAGTAGACAGACCACCAAATTCGGCGTCTTTGTTCCAGAATGCTGCT
ATCACTGAAGGACGAGGGGAGGTCCCTATTCAAGCCCAATGATATGGCCATTCTTATGGAAAAGCTGTGA
AAATTATAGCTAGTATTTGTTTTCTGCCTCCACTGTGTATATCGCGACAGAAGATGTAGGGCTGTCACCA
AAATTATGGAACCTGACTCGAAGACCTTGCTCGTCAAATGAGATTTAGCATTTTGATAGTAAAAAACATC
TATATCAGTAGATTCCCCCTCTATACACCAGGCTCCAATGGCTAATATGCAGTTAAAAAGGATTTGCCAT
TGATCCTTCGACGCGATTTCAATCTGGTTATTATACAACATCATTAGCGTCGGTGAGTGCACGATAGGGC
AGTAGGGGTGAAAATTATTGAGATAACTTTGAAGTAAACGGGATGTTGTGGATCTAGAAGCCAACGTGTA
TCTATCCGTAATCATGGTCGGGAGCCTGTTAACGTTAGAGTTCGTGTAATTTTCCGGTTTAAAGCCAATA
GATCGAAGAATACATAAGAGAGAACCGTCGCCAAAGAACCCATTATTGTTGGGGTCCGTTTTCAGGAAGG
GCAAGCCATCCGACATGTCATCCTCTTCAGACCAATCAAATCCATGAAGAGCATCCCTGGGCATAAAATC
CAACGGAATTGTGGAGTTATCATGATGAGCTGCCGAGTCAATCGATACAGTCAACTGTCTTTGACCTTTG
TTACTACTCTCTTCCGATGATGATGTCGCACTTATTCTATGCTGTCTCAATGTTAGAGGCATATCAGTCT
CCACTGAAGCCAATCTATCTGTGACGGCATCTTTATTCACATTATCTTGTACAAATAATCCTGTTAACAA
TGCTTTTATATCCTGTAAAGAATCCATTTTCAAAATCATGTCAAGGTCTTCTCGAGGAAAAATCAGTAGA
AATAGCTGTTCCAGTCTTTCTAGCCTTGATTCCACTTCTGTCAGATGTGCCCTAGTCAGCGGAGACCTTT
TGGTTTTGGGAGAGTAGCGACACTCCCAGTTGTTCTTCAGACACTTGGCGCACTTCGGTTTTTCTTTGGA
GCACTTGAGCTTTTTAAGTCGGCAAATATCGCATGCTTGTTCGATAGAAGACAGTAGCTTTCATCATTAG
GATCCAGATCTATTACCCTGTTATCCCTAGAAGTTCCTATACTTTCTAGAGAATAGGAACTTCAGATCTC
GCGTTACGTAGAAGTTTCTATTCTCTAGAAAGTATAGAAACTTCGTACTTGAAGACGAAAGGGCCTCGTG
ATACGCCTATTTTTATAGGTTAATGTCATGATAATAATGGTTTCTTAGACGTCAGGTGGCACTTTTCGGG
GAAATGTGCGCGGAACCCCTATTTGTTTATTTTTCTAAATACATTCAAATATGTATCCGCTCATGAGACA
ATAACCCTGATAAATGCTTCAATAATATTGAAAAAGGAAGAGTATGAGTATTCAACATTTCCGTGTCGCC
CTTATTCCCTTTTTTGCGGCATTTTGCCTTCCTGTTTTTGCTCACCCAGAAACGCTGGTGAAAGTAAAAG
ATGCTGAAGATCAGTTGGGTGCACGAGTGGGTTACATCGAACTGGATCTCAACAGCGGTAAGATCCTTGA
GAGTTTTCGCCCCGAAGAACGTTTTCCAATGATGAGCACTTTTAAAGTTCTGCTATGTGGCGCGGTATTA
TCCCGTATTGACGCCGGGCAAGAGCAACTCGGTCGCCGCATACACTATTCTCAGAATGACTTGGTTGAGT
ACTCACCAGTCACAGAAAAGCATCTTACGGATGGCATGACAGTAAGAGAATTATGCAGTGCTGCCATAAC
CATGAGTGATAACACTGCGGCCAACTTACTTCTGACAACGATCGGAGGACCGAAGGAGCTAACCGCTTTT
TTGCACAACATGGGGGATCATGTAACTCGCCTTGATCGTTGGGAACCGGAGCTGAATGAAGCCATACCAA
ACGACGAGCGTGACACCACGATGCCTGTAGCAATGGCAACAACGTTGCGCAAACTATTAACTGGCGAACT
ACTTACTCTAGCTTCCCGGCAACAATTAATAGACTGGATGGAGGCGGATAAAGTTGCAGGACCACTTCTG
CGCTCGGCCCTTCCGGCTGGCTGGTTTATTGCTGATAAATCTGGAGCCGGTGAGCGTGGGTCTCGCGGTA
TCATTGCAGCACTGGGGCCAGATGGTAAGCCCTCCCGTATCGTAGTTATCTACACGACGGGGAGTCAGGC
AACTATGGATGAACGAAATAGACAGATCGCTGAGATAGGTGCCTCACTGATTAAGCATTGGTAACTGTCA
GACCAAGTTTACTCATATATACTTTAGATTGATTTAAAACTTCATTTTTAATTTAAAAGGATCTAGGTGA
AGATCCTTTTTGATAATCTCATGACCAAAATCCCTTAACGTGAGTTTTCGTTCCACTGAGCGTCAGACCC
CGTAGAAAAGATCAAAGGATCTTC
